Addgene plasmid #135565: pOTTC1619 pAAV SYN1 Nuc-EYFP miR-30 SST
Purpose: An AAV vector expressing miR-30a shRNA vs rat SOM (aka SST) and a nuclear EYFP reporter
Depositing lab: Christopher Richie. Depositing organization: National Institute on Drug Abuse (NIDA). Publication: Abstinence-dependent dissociable central amygdala microcircuits control drug craving. Venniro M, Russell TI, Ramsey LA, Richie CT, Lesscher HMB, Giovanetti SM, Messing RO, Shaham Y. Proc Natl Acad Sci U S A. 2020 Apr 7;117(14):8126-8134. doi: 10.1073/pnas.2001615117. Epub 2020 Mar 23. PubMed 32205443.
Backbone
  Vector backbone: pAAV SYN1 iRFP-FLAG
  Total vector size (bp): 6000
  Vector type: Mammalian Expression, AAV
Growth in bacteria
  Bacterial resistance: Ampicillin, 100 μg/mL
  Growth temperature: 30°C
  Growth strain: NEB Stable
  Copy number: Low Copy
Gene/Insert 1
  Gene/Insert name: miR-30 rat SST (alt name: miRNA vs Firefly somatostatin)
  Species: R. norvegicus (rat)
  Promoter: SYN1
  Cloning method: Ligation Independent Cloning
  Sequencing primers: 5′ CGCAAATGGGCGGTAGGCGTG; 3′ ATGAAAGCCATACGGGAAGC
Gene/Insert 2
  Gene/Insert name: Nuc-EYFP (alt name: Yellow Fluorescent protein)
  Insert size (bp): 800
  Promoter: hSYN1
  Tag / fusion protein: 3xNLS (C terminal on insert)
  Cloning method: Ligation Independent Cloning
  Sequencing primers: 5′ CGCAAATGGGCGGTAGGCGTG; 3′ ATGAAAGCCATACGGGAAGC
Terms and licenses: Academic/Nonprofit Terms; Industry Terms: Not Available to Industry
How to cite: pOTTC1619 pAAV SYN1 Nuc-EYFP miR-30 SST was a gift from Christopher Richie (Addgene plasmid # 135565 ; http://n2t.net/addgene:135565 ; RRID:Addgene_135565)
