[The description below was written by a language model from this plasmid's Addgene catalogue record and pLannotate feature annotations shown in this document.]
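Description:
pOTTC1619 pAAV SYN1 Nuc-EYFP miR-30 SST is an AAV transfer plasmid of about 5.9 kb, built on the pAAV SYN1 iRFP-FLAG backbone, for neuron-restricted knockdown of rat somatostatin (SST, also called SOM) together with a fluorescent marker of transduced cells. The bacterial portion carries a ColE1/pUC-type origin, an ampicillin resistance gene (β-lactamase) under its own promoter, and an f1/M13 phage origin. The catalogue lists the plasmid as low copy despite the high-copy-type origin annotation, and specifies a recombination-tolerant host strain, which is common for ITR-containing plasmids.

Between the two AAV2 inverted terminal repeats, which direct replication and packaging of the cassette into AAV particles, a single human synapsin I promoter drives one transcript. It first encodes EYFP with a C-terminal nuclear localization tag; the catalogue describes a 3xNLS, while the annotation detects one SV40 NLS copy. Downstream of this coding region, the 5' and 3' flanking sequences of human miR-30a bracket an unannotated gap that presumably holds the SST-targeting hairpin, so that the shRNA is processed through the microRNA pathway from the same Pol II transcript that reports expression. A WPRE enhances transcript expression, and the human growth hormone polyadenylation signal terminates it.

The depositor sequence shows an intact left ITR, whereas the repository's sequencing result resolves only fragments of it, a frequent outcome when reading these structured repeats. One alternative name in the record mentions firefly, which appears inconsistent with the stated rat somatostatin target. The associated publication concerns central amygdala microcircuits in drug craving.
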