Features (pLannotate 1.2.2; 18 found; start..end, strand, type, name):
      1..141     -  repeat_region  AAV2 ITR: inverted terminal repeat of adeno-associated virus serotype 2 inverted
    186..633     +  promoter       hSyn promoter: human synapsin I promoter; confers neuron-specific expression (Kügler et al., 2003)
    662..686     +  misc_feature   MCS (fragment): multiple cloning site
    690..1406    +  CDS            EYFP: EYFP is a basic (constitutively fluorescent) green/yellow fluorescent protein published in 1996, derived from Aequorea victoria. It is reported to be a very rapidly-maturing weak dimer with high acid sensitivity.
   1479..1499    +  CDS            SV40 NLS: nuclear localization signal of SV40 (simian virus 40) large T antigen
   1569..1662    +  ncRNA          5' miR-30a: sequence upstream of the 71-nt precursor of the human miR-30a microRNA (Zeng et al., 2002) miRNA
   1774..1886    +  ncRNA          3' miR-30a: sequence downstream of the 71-nt precursor of the human miR-30a microRNA (Zeng et al., 2002) miRNA
   2045..2069    +  misc_feature   MCS (fragment): pBluescript multiple cloning site
   2069..2657    +  misc_feature   WPRE: woodchuck hepatitis virus posttranscriptional regulatory element
   2689..3165    +  polyA_signal   hGH poly(A) signal: human growth hormone polyadenylation signal
   3205..3345    +  repeat_region  AAV2 ITR: inverted terminal repeat of adeno-associated virus serotype 2 inverted
   3350..3401    -  misc_feature   bom (fragment): basis of mobility region from pBR322
   3420..3800    +  rep_origin     M13 ori (sequence partly withheld): M13 bacteriophage origin of replication; arrow indicates direction of (+) strand synthesis
   3876..3925    -  misc_feature   bom (fragment): basis of mobility region from pBR322
   4027..4062    -  CDS            rop (fragment): Rop protein, which maintains plasmids at low copy number; rop
   4157..4261    +  promoter       AmpR promoter: bla
   4262..5122    +  CDS            AmpR: β-lactamase; bla; confers resistance to ampicillin, carbenicillin, and related antibiotics
   5293..5881    +  rep_origin     ori: high-copy-number ColE1/pMB1/pBR322/pUC origin of replication
>Addgene plasmid #135565 | pOTTC1619 pAAV SYN1 Nuc-EYFP miR-30 SST | depositor full sequence | sequence record 337033 | pOTTC1619 pAAV SYN1 Nuc-EYFP miR-30 SST sequence 5942 bps
CCTGCAGGCAGCTGCGCGCTCGCTCGCTCACTGAGGCCGCCCGGGCAAAGCCCGGGCGTCGGGCGACCTT
TGGTCGCCCGGCCTCAGTGAGCGAGCGAGCGCGCAGAGAGGGAGTGGCCAACTCCATCACTAGGGGTTCC
TGCGGCCGCACGCGTGTGTCTAGACTGCAGAGGGCCCTGCGTATGAGTGCAAGTGGGTTTTAGGACCAGG
ATGAGGCGGGGTGGGGGTGCCTACCTGACGACCGACCCCGACCCACTGGACAAGCACCCAACCCCCATTC
CCCAAATTGCGCATCCCCTATCAGAGAGGGGGAGGGGAAACAGGATGCGGCGAGGCGCGTGCGCACTGCC
AGCTTCAGCACCGCGGACAGTGCCTTCGCCCCCGCCTGGCGGCGCGCGCCACCGCCGCCTCAGCACTGAA
GGCGCGCTGACGTCACTCGCCGGTCCCCCGCAAACTCCCCTTCCCGGCCACCTTGGTCGCGTCCGCGCCG
CCGCCGGCCCAGCCGGACCGCACCACGCGAGGCGCGAGATAGGGGGGCACGGGCGCGACCATCTGCGCTG
CGGCGCCGGCGACTCAGCGCTGCCTCAGTCTGCGGTGGGCAGCGGAGGAGTCGTGTCGTGCCTGAGAGCG
CAGTCGAGAAGGTACCGGATCCGAAGTTATCGCTAGCGCTACCGGACTCAGATCTCACCATGGTGAGCAA
GGGCGAGGAGCTGTTCACCGGGGTGGTGCCCATCCTGGTCGAGCTGGACGGCGACGTAAACGGCCACAAG
TTCAGCGTGTCCGGCGAGGGCGAGGGCGATGCCACCTACGGCAAGCTGACCCTGAAGTTCATCTGCACCA
CCGGCAAGCTGCCCGTGCCCTGGCCCACCCTCGTGACCACCTTCGGCTACGGCCTGCAGTGCTTCGCCCG
CTACCCCGACCACATGAAGCAGCACGACTTCTTCAAGTCCGCCATGCCCGAAGGCTACGTCCAGGAGCGC
ACCATCTTCTTCAAGGACGACGGCAACTACAAGACCCGCGCCGAGGTGAAGTTCGAGGGCGACACCCTGG
TGAACCGCATCGAGCTGAAGGGCATCGACTTCAAGGAGGACGGCAACATCCTGGGGCACAAGCTGGAGTA
CAACTACAACAGCCACAACGTCTATATCATGGCCGACAAGCAGAAGAACGGCATCAAGGTGAACTTCAAG
ATCCGCCACAACATCGAGGACGGCAGCGTGCAGCTCGCCGACCACTACCAGCAGAACACCCCCATCGGCG
ACGGCCCCGTGCTGCTGCCCGACAACCACTACCTGAGCTACCAGTCCGCCCTGAGCAAAGACCCCAACGA
GAAGCGCGATCACATGGTCCTGCTGGAGTTCGTGACCGCCGCCGGGATCACTCTCGGCATGGACGAGCTG
TACAAGTCCGGCCTGCGCAGCCGCGCCGACCCAAAAAAGAAGCGCAAGGTAGACCCCAAGAAGAAGCGCA
AGGTAGATCCAAAAAAGAAGAGAAAGGTATGATAGGCGCGCCATAACTTCCGGCCGCAAGCCTTGTTAAG
TGCTCGCTTCGGCAGCACATATACTATGTTGAATGAGGCTTCAGTACTTTACAGAATCGTTGCCTGCACA
TCTTGGAAACACTTGCTGGGATTACTTCTTCAGGTTAACCCAACAGAAGGCTCGAGAAGGTATATTGCTG
TTGACAGTGAGCGCCTAGACCCTGCGTTAGAAATTTAGTGAAGCCACAGATGTAAATTTCTAACGCAGGG
TCTAGTTGCCTACTGCCTCGGAATTCAAGGGGCTACTTTAGGAGCAATTATCTTGTTTACTAAAACTGAA
TACCTTGCTATCTCTTTGATACATTTTTACAAAGCTGAATTAAAATGGTATAAATTAAATCACTTTTTTC
AATTGGAAGACTAATGCGTTTAAACACGCGGCGACGCGTTCGACCGAATAAATACCTGTGACGGAAGATC
ACTTCGCAGAATAAATAAATCCTGGTGTCCCTGTTGATACCGGGAAGCCCTGGGCCAACTTTTGGCGAAA
ATGAGACGTTGATCGAATTCGATATCAAGCTTATCGATAATCAACCTCTGGATTACAAAATTTGTGAAAG
ATTGACTGGTATTCTTAACTATGTTGCTCCTTTTACGCTATGTGGATACGCTGCTTTAATGCCTTTGTAT
CATGCTATTGCTTCCCGTATGGCTTTCATTTTCTCCTCCTTGTATAAATCCTGGTTGCTGTCTCTTTATG
AGGAGTTGTGGCCCGTTGTCAGGCAACGTGGCGTGGTGTGCACTGTGTTTGCTGACGCAACCCCCACTGG
TTGGGGCATTGCCACCACCTGTCAGCTCCTTTCCGGGACTTTCGCTTTCCCCCTCCCTATTGCCACGGCG
GAACTCATCGCCGCCTGCCTTGCCCGCTGCTGGACAGGGGCTCGGCTGTTGGGCACTGACAATTCCGTGG
TGTTGTCGGGGAAATCATCGTCCTTTCCTTGGCTGCTCGCCTATGTTGCCACCTGGATTCTGCGCGGGAC
GTCCTTCTGCTACGTCCCTTCGGCCCTCAATCCAGCGGACCTTCCTTCCCGCGGCCTGCTGCCGGCTCTG
CGGCCTCTTCCGCGTCTTCGCCTTCGCCCTCAGACGAGTCGGATCTCCCTTTGGGCCGCCTCCCCGCATC
GATACCGAGCGCTGCTCGAGAGATCTACGGGTGGCATCCCTGTGACCCCTCCCCAGTGCCTCTCCTGGCC
CTGGAAGTTGCCACTCCAGTGCCCACCAGCCTTGTCCTAATAAAATTAAGTTGCATCATTTTGTCTGACT
AGGTGTCCTTCTATAATATTATGGGGTGGAGGGGGGTGGTATGGAGCAAGGGGCAAGTTGGGAAGACAAC
CTGTAGGGCCTGCGGGGTCTATTGGGAACCAAGCTGGAGTGCAGTGGCACAATCTTGGCTCACTGCAATC
TCCGCCTCCTGGGTTCAAGCGATTCTCCTGCCTCAGCCTCCCGAGTTGTTGGGATTCCAGGCATGCATGA
CCAGGCTCAGCTAATTTTTGTTTTTTTGGTAGAGACGGGGTTTCACCATATTGGCCAGGCTGGTCTCCAA
CTCCTAATCTCAGGTGATCTACCCACCTTGGCCTCCCAAATTGCTGGGATTACAGGCGTGAACCACTGCT
CCCTTCCCTGTCCTTCTGATTTTGTAGGTAACCACGTGCGGACCGAGCGGCCGCAGGAACCCCTAGTGAT
GGAGTTGGCCACTCCCTCTCTGCGCGCTCGCTCGCTCACTGAGGCCGGGCGACCAAAGGTCGCCCGACGC
CCGGGCTTTGCCCGGGCGGCCTCAGTGAGCGAGCGAGCGCGCAGCTGCCTGCAGGGGCGCCTGATGCGGT
ATTTTCTCCTTACGCATCTGTGCGGTATTTCACACCGCATA
[142 nt withheld, positions 3402-3543]
C
[141 nt withheld, positions 3545-3685]
CCTTTGACGTTGGAGTCCACGTTCTTT
[37 nt withheld, positions 3713-3749]
ACCCTATCTCGGGCTATTCTTTTGATTTATAAGGGATTTTGCCGATTTCGGCCTATTGGTTAAAAAATGA
GCTGATTTAACAAAAATTTAACGCGAATTTTAACAAAATATTAACGTTTACAATTTTATGGTGCACTCTC
AGTACAATCTGCTCTGATGCCGCATAGTTAAGCCAGCCCCGACACCCGCCAACACCCGCTGACGCGCCCT
GACGGGCTTGTCTGCTCCCGGCATCCGCTTACAGACAAGCTGTGACCGTCTCCGGGAGCTGCATGTGTCA
GAGGTTTTCACCGTCATCACCGAAACGCGCGAGACGAAAGGGCCTCGTGATACGCCTATTTTTATAGGTT
AATGTCATGATAATAATGGTTTCTTAGACGTCAGGTGGCACTTTTCGGGGAAATGTGCGCGGAACCCCTA
TTTGTTTATTTTTCTAAATACATTCAAATATGTATCCGCTCATGAGACAATAACCCTGATAAATGCTTCA
ATAATATTGAAAAAGGAAGAGTATGAGTATTCAACATTTCCGTGTCGCCCTTATTCCCTTTTTTGCGGCA
TTTTGCCTTCCTGTTTTTGCTCACCCAGAAACGCTGGTGAAAGTAAAAGATGCTGAAGATCAGTTGGGTG
CACGAGTGGGTTACATCGAACTGGATCTCAACAGCGGTAAGATCCTTGAGAGTTTTCGCCCCGAAGAACG
TTTTCCAATGATGAGCACTTTTAAAGTTCTGCTATGTGGCGCGGTATTATCCCGTATTGACGCCGGGCAA
GAGCAACTCGGTCGCCGCATACACTATTCTCAGAATGACTTGGTTGAGTACTCACCAGTCACAGAAAAGC
ATCTTACGGATGGCATGACAGTAAGAGAATTATGCAGTGCTGCCATAACCATGAGTGATAACACTGCGGC
CAACTTACTTCTGACAACGATCGGAGGACCGAAGGAGCTAACCGCTTTTTTGCACAACATGGGGGATCAT
GTAACTCGCCTTGATCGTTGGGAACCGGAGCTGAATGAAGCCATACCAAACGACGAGCGTGACACCACGA
TGCCTGTAGCAATGGCAACAACGTTGCGCAAACTATTAACTGGCGAACTACTTACTCTAGCTTCCCGGCA
ACAATTAATAGACTGGATGGAGGCGGATAAAGTTGCAGGACCACTTCTGCGCTCGGCCCTTCCGGCTGGC
TGGTTTATTGCTGATAAATCTGGAGCCGGTGAGCGTGGGTCTCGCGGTATCATTGCAGCACTGGGGCCAG
ATGGTAAGCCCTCCCGTATCGTAGTTATCTACACGACGGGGAGTCAGGCAACTATGGATGAACGAAATAG
ACAGATCGCTGAGATAGGTGCCTCACTGATTAAGCATTGGTAACTGTCAGACCAAGTTTACTCATATATA
CTTTAGATTGATTTAAAACTTCATTTTTAATTTAAAAGGATCTAGGTGAAGATCCTTTTTGATAATCTCA
TGACCAAAATCCCTTAACGTGAGTTTTCGTTCCACTGAGCGTCAGACCCCGTAGAAAAGATCAAAGGATC
TTCTTGAGATCCTTTTTTTCTGCGCGTAATCTGCTGCTTGCAAACAAAAAAACCACCGCTACCAGCGGTG
GTTTGTTTGCCGGATCAAGAGCTACCAACTCTTTTTCCGAAGGTAACTGGCTTCAGCAGAGCGCAGATAC
CAAATACTGTCCTTCTAGTGTAGCCGTAGTTAGGCCACCACTTCAAGAACTCTGTAGCACCGCCTACATA
CCTCGCTCTGCTAATCCTGTTACCAGTGGCTGCTGCCAGTGGCGATAAGTCGTGTCTTACCGGGTTGGAC
TCAAGACGATAGTTACCGGATAAGGCGCAGCGGTCGGGCTGAACGGGGGGTTCGTGCACACAGCCCAGCT
TGGAGCGAACGACCTACACCGAACTGAGATACCTACAGCGTGAGCTATGAGAAAGCGCCACGCTTCCCGA
AGGGAGAAAGGCGGACAGGTATCCGGTAAGCGGCAGGGTCGGAACAGGAGAGCGCACGAGGGAGCTTCCA
GGGGGAAACGCCTGGTATCTTTATAGTCCTGTCGGGTTTCGCCACCTCTGACTTGAGCGTCGATTTTTGT
GATGCTCGTCAGGGGGGCGGAGCCTATGGAAAAACGCCAGCAACGCGGCCTTTTTACGGTTCCTGGCCTT
TTGCTGGCCTTTTGCTCACATGT
