Features (pLannotate 1.2.2; 19 found; start..end, strand, type, name):
     12..39      +  repeat_region  AAV2 ITR (fragment): inverted terminal repeat of adeno-associated virus serotype 2 inverted
     68..95      +  repeat_region  AAV2 ITR (fragment): inverted terminal repeat of adeno-associated virus serotype 2 inverted
    175..622     +  promoter       hSyn promoter: human synapsin I promoter; confers neuron-specific expression (Kügler et al., 2003)
    651..675     +  misc_feature   MCS (fragment): multiple cloning site
    679..1395    +  CDS            EYFP: EYFP is a basic (constitutively fluorescent) green/yellow fluorescent protein published in 1996, derived from Aequorea victoria. It is reported to be a very rapidly-maturing weak dimer with high acid sensitivity.
   1468..1488    +  CDS            SV40 NLS: nuclear localization signal of SV40 (simian virus 40) large T antigen
   1558..1651    +  ncRNA          5' miR-30a: sequence upstream of the 71-nt precursor of the human miR-30a microRNA (Zeng et al., 2002) miRNA
   1763..1875    +  ncRNA          3' miR-30a: sequence downstream of the 71-nt precursor of the human miR-30a microRNA (Zeng et al., 2002) miRNA
   2034..2058    +  misc_feature   MCS (fragment): pBluescript multiple cloning site
   2058..2646    +  misc_feature   WPRE: woodchuck hepatitis virus posttranscriptional regulatory element
   2678..3154    +  polyA_signal   hGH poly(A) signal: human growth hormone polyadenylation signal
   3194..3334    +  repeat_region  AAV2 ITR: inverted terminal repeat of adeno-associated virus serotype 2 inverted
   3339..3390    -  misc_feature   bom (fragment): basis of mobility region from pBR322
   3409..3864    +  rep_origin     f1 ori (sequence partly withheld): f1 bacteriophage origin of replication; arrow indicates direction of (+) strand synthesis
   3865..3914    -  misc_feature   bom (fragment): basis of mobility region from pBR322
   4016..4051    -  CDS            rop (fragment): Rop protein, which maintains plasmids at low copy number; rop
   4146..4250    +  promoter       AmpR promoter: bla
   4251..5111    +  CDS            AmpR: β-lactamase; bla; confers resistance to ampicillin, carbenicillin, and related antibiotics
   5282..5870    +  rep_origin     ori: high-copy-number ColE1/pMB1/pBR322/pUC origin of replication
>Addgene plasmid #135565 | pOTTC1619 pAAV SYN1 Nuc-EYFP miR-30 SST | addgene full sequence | sequence record 341671 | Addgene NGS Result
CCTGCAGGCAGCTGCGCGCTCGCTCGCTCACTGAGGCCGCCCGGGCGTCGGGCGACCTTTGGTCGCCCGG
CCTCAGTGAGCGAGCGAGCGCGCAGAGAGGGAGTGGCCAACTCCATCACTAGGGGTTCCTGCGGCCGCAC
GCGTGTGTCTAGACTGCAGAGGGCCCTGCGTATGAGTGCAAGTGGGTTTTAGGACCAGGATGAGGCGGGG
TGGGGGTGCCTACCTGACGACCGACCCCGACCCACTGGACAAGCACCCAACCCCCATTCCCCAAATTGCG
CATCCCCTATCAGAGAGGGGGAGGGGAAACAGGATGCGGCGAGGCGCGTGCGCACTGCCAGCTTCAGCAC
CGCGGACAGTGCCTTCGCCCCCGCCTGGCGGCGCGCGCCACCGCCGCCTCAGCACTGAAGGCGCGCTGAC
GTCACTCGCCGGTCCCCCGCAAACTCCCCTTCCCGGCCACCTTGGTCGCGTCCGCGCCGCCGCCGGCCCA
GCCGGACCGCACCACGCGAGGCGCGAGATAGGGGGGCACGGGCGCGACCATCTGCGCTGCGGCGCCGGCG
ACTCAGCGCTGCCTCAGTCTGCGGTGGGCAGCGGAGGAGTCGTGTCGTGCCTGAGAGCGCAGTCGAGAAG
GTACCGGATCCGAAGTTATCGCTAGCGCTACCGGACTCAGATCTCACCATGGTGAGCAAGGGCGAGGAGC
TGTTCACCGGGGTGGTGCCCATCCTGGTCGAGCTGGACGGCGACGTAAACGGCCACAAGTTCAGCGTGTC
CGGCGAGGGCGAGGGCGATGCCACCTACGGCAAGCTGACCCTGAAGTTCATCTGCACCACCGGCAAGCTG
CCCGTGCCCTGGCCCACCCTCGTGACCACCTTCGGCTACGGCCTGCAGTGCTTCGCCCGCTACCCCGACC
ACATGAAGCAGCACGACTTCTTCAAGTCCGCCATGCCCGAAGGCTACGTCCAGGAGCGCACCATCTTCTT
CAAGGACGACGGCAACTACAAGACCCGCGCCGAGGTGAAGTTCGAGGGCGACACCCTGGTGAACCGCATC
GAGCTGAAGGGCATCGACTTCAAGGAGGACGGCAACATCCTGGGGCACAAGCTGGAGTACAACTACAACA
GCCACAACGTCTATATCATGGCCGACAAGCAGAAGAACGGCATCAAGGTGAACTTCAAGATCCGCCACAA
CATCGAGGACGGCAGCGTGCAGCTCGCCGACCACTACCAGCAGAACACCCCCATCGGCGACGGCCCCGTG
CTGCTGCCCGACAACCACTACCTGAGCTACCAGTCCGCCCTGAGCAAAGACCCCAACGAGAAGCGCGATC
ACATGGTCCTGCTGGAGTTCGTGACCGCCGCCGGGATCACTCTCGGCATGGACGAGCTGTACAAGTCCGG
CCTGCGCAGCCGCGCCGACCCAAAAAAGAAGCGCAAGGTAGACCCCAAGAAGAAGCGCAAGGTAGATCCA
AAAAAGAAGAGAAAGGTATGATAGGCGCGCCATAACTTCCGGCCGCAAGCCTTGTTAAGTGCTCGCTTCG
GCAGCACATATACTATGTTGAATGAGGCTTCAGTACTTTACAGAATCGTTGCCTGCACATCTTGGAAACA
CTTGCTGGGATTACTTCTTCAGGTTAACCCAACAGAAGGCTCGAGAAGGTATATTGCTGTTGACAGTGAG
CGCCTAGACCCTGCGTTAGAAATTTAGTGAAGCCACAGATGTAAATTTCTAACGCAGGGTCTAGTTGCCT
ACTGCCTCGGAATTCAAGGGGCTACTTTAGGAGCAATTATCTTGTTTACTAAAACTGAATACCTTGCTAT
CTCTTTGATACATTTTTACAAAGCTGAATTAAAATGGTATAAATTAAATCACTTTTTTCAATTGGAAGAC
TAATGCGTTTAAACACGCGGCGACGCGTTCGACCGAATAAATACCTGTGACGGAAGATCACTTCGCAGAA
TAAATAAATCCTGGTGTCCCTGTTGATACCGGGAAGCCCTGGGCCAACTTTTGGCGAAAATGAGACGTTG
ATCGAATTCGATATCAAGCTTATCGATAATCAACCTCTGGATTACAAAATTTGTGAAAGATTGACTGGTA
TTCTTAACTATGTTGCTCCTTTTACGCTATGTGGATACGCTGCTTTAATGCCTTTGTATCATGCTATTGC
TTCCCGTATGGCTTTCATTTTCTCCTCCTTGTATAAATCCTGGTTGCTGTCTCTTTATGAGGAGTTGTGG
CCCGTTGTCAGGCAACGTGGCGTGGTGTGCACTGTGTTTGCTGACGCAACCCCCACTGGTTGGGGCATTG
CCACCACCTGTCAGCTCCTTTCCGGGACTTTCGCTTTCCCCCTCCCTATTGCCACGGCGGAACTCATCGC
CGCCTGCCTTGCCCGCTGCTGGACAGGGGCTCGGCTGTTGGGCACTGACAATTCCGTGGTGTTGTCGGGG
AAATCATCGTCCTTTCCTTGGCTGCTCGCCTATGTTGCCACCTGGATTCTGCGCGGGACGTCCTTCTGCT
ACGTCCCTTCGGCCCTCAATCCAGCGGACCTTCCTTCCCGCGGCCTGCTGCCGGCTCTGCGGCCTCTTCC
GCGTCTTCGCCTTCGCCCTCAGACGAGTCGGATCTCCCTTTGGGCCGCCTCCCCGCATCGATACCGAGCG
CTGCTCGAGAGATCTACGGGTGGCATCCCTGTGACCCCTCCCCAGTGCCTCTCCTGGCCCTGGAAGTTGC
CACTCCAGTGCCCACCAGCCTTGTCCTAATAAAATTAAGTTGCATCATTTTGTCTGACTAGGTGTCCTTC
TATAATATTATGGGGTGGAGGGGGGTGGTATGGAGCAAGGGGCAAGTTGGGAAGACAACCTGTAGGGCCT
GCGGGGTCTATTGGGAACCAAGCTGGAGTGCAGTGGCACAATCTTGGCTCACTGCAATCTCCGCCTCCTG
GGTTCAAGCGATTCTCCTGCCTCAGCCTCCCGAGTTGTTGGGATTCCAGGCATGCATGACCAGGCTCAGC
TAATTTTTGTTTTTTTGGTAGAGACGGGGTTTCACCATATTGGCCAGGCTGGTCTCCAACTCCTAATCTC
AGGTGATCTACCCACCTTGGCCTCCCAAATTGCTGGGATTACAGGCGTGAACCACTGCTCCCTTCCCTGT
CCTTCTGATTTTGTAGGTAACCACGTGCGGACCGAGCGGCCGCAGGAACCCCTAGTGATGGAGTTGGCCA
CTCCCTCTCTGCGCGCTCGCTCGCTCACTGAGGCCGGGCGACCAAAGGTCGCCCGACGCCCGGGCTTTGC
CCGGGCGGCCTCAGTGAGCGAGCGAGCGCGCAGCTGCCTGCAGGGGCGCCTGATGCGGTATTTTCTCCTT
ACGCATCTGTGCGGTATTTCACACCGCATA
[95 nt withheld, positions 3391-3485]
T
[46 nt withheld, positions 3487-3532]
C
[141 nt withheld, positions 3534-3674]
CCTTTGACGTTGGAGTCCACGTTCTTT
[37 nt withheld, positions 3702-3738]
ACTCTATCTCGGGCTATTCTTTTGATTTATAAGGGATTTTGCCGATTTCGGTCTATTGGTTAAAAAATGA
GCTGATTTAACAAAAATTTAACGCGAATTTTAACAAAATATTAACGTTTACAATTTTATGGTGCACTCTC
AGTACAATCTGCTCTGATGCCGCATAGTTAAGCCAGCCCCGACACCCGCCAACACCCGCTGACGCGCCCT
GACGGGCTTGTCTGCTCCCGGCATCCGCTTACAGACAAGCTGTGACCGTCTCCGGGAGCTGCATGTGTCA
GAGGTTTTCACCGTCATCACCGAAACGCGCGAGACGAAAGGGCCTCGTGATACGCCTATTTTTATAGGTT
AATGTCATGATAATAATGGTTTCTTAGACGTCAGGTGGCACTTTTCGGGGAAATGTGCGCGGAACCCCTA
TTTGTTTATTTTTCTAAATACATTCAAATATGTATCCGCTCATGAGACAATAACCCTGATAAATGCTTCA
ATAATATTGAAAAAGGAAGAGTATGAGTATTCAACATTTCCGTGTCGCCCTTATTCCCTTTTTTGCGGCA
TTTTGCCTTCCTGTTTTTGCTCACCCAGAAACGCTGGTGAAAGTAAAAGATGCTGAAGATCAGTTGGGTG
CACGAGTGGGTTACATCGAACTGGATCTCAACAGCGGTAAGATCCTTGAGAGTTTTCGCCCCGAAGAACG
TTTTCCAATGATGAGCACTTTTAAAGTTCTGCTATGTGGCGCGGTATTATCCCGTATTGACGCCGGGCAA
GAGCAACTCGGTCGCCGCATACACTATTCTCAGAATGACTTGGTTGAGTACTCACCAGTCACAGAAAAGC
ATCTTACGGATGGCATGACAGTAAGAGAATTATGCAGTGCTGCCATAACCATGAGTGATAACACTGCGGC
CAACTTACTTCTGACAACGATCGGAGGACCGAAGGAGCTAACCGCTTTTTTGCACAACATGGGGGATCAT
GTAACTCGCCTTGATCGTTGGGAACCGGAGCTGAATGAAGCCATACCAAACGACGAGCGTGACACCACGA
TGCCTGTAGCAATGGCAACAACGTTGCGCAAACTATTAACTGGCGAACTACTTACTCTAGCTTCCCGGCA
ACAATTAATAGACTGGATGGAGGCGGATAAAGTTGCAGGACCACTTCTGCGCTCGGCCCTTCCGGCTGGC
TGGTTTATTGCTGATAAATCTGGAGCCGGTGAGCGTGGGTCTCGCGGTATCATTGCAGCACTGGGGCCAG
ATGGTAAGCCCTCCCGTATCGTAGTTATCTACACGACGGGGAGTCAGGCAACTATGGATGAACGAAATAG
ACAGATCGCTGAGATAGGTGCCTCACTGATTAAGCATTGGTAACTGTCAGACCAAGTTTACTCATATATA
CTTTAGATTGATTTAAAACTTCATTTTTAATTTAAAAGGATCTAGGTGAAGATCCTTTTTGATAATCTCA
TGACCAAAATCCCTTAACGTGAGTTTTCGTTCCACTGAGCGTCAGACCCCGTAGAAAAGATCAAAGGATC
TTCTTGAGATCCTTTTTTTCTGCGCGTAATCTGCTGCTTGCAAACAAAAAAACCACCGCTACCAGCGGTG
GTTTGTTTGCCGGATCAAGAGCTACCAACTCTTTTTCCGAAGGTAACTGGCTTCAGCAGAGCGCAGATAC
CAAATACTGTTCTTCTAGTGTAGCCGTAGTTAGGCCACCACTTCAAGAACTCTGTAGCACCGCCTACATA
CCTCGCTCTGCTAATCCTGTTACCAGTGGCTGCTGCCAGTGGCGATAAGTCGTGTCTTACCGGGTTGGAC
TCAAGACGATAGTTACCGGATAAGGCGCAGCGGTCGGGCTGAACGGGGGGTTCGTGCACACAGCCCAGCT
TGGAGCGAACGACCTACACCGAACTGAGATACCTACAGCGTGAGCTATGAGAAAGCGCCACGCTTCCCGA
AGGGAGAAAGGCGGACAGGTATCCGGTAAGCGGCAGGGTCGGAACAGGAGAGCGCACGAGGGAGCTTCCA
GGGGGAAACGCCTGGTATCTTTATAGTCCTGTCGGGTTTCGCCACCTCTGACTTGAGCGTCGATTTTTGT
GATGCTCGTCAGGGGGGCGGAGCCTATGGAAAAACGCCAGCAACGCGGCCTTTTTACGGTTCCTGGCCTT
TTGCTGGCCTTTTGCTCACATGT
